>Addgene plasmid #55282 | mTagBFP2-CD151-7 | depositor partial sequence | sequence record 85687 | insert sequence
ACGTCAGATCCGCTAGCGGTGGCCACCATGGTGTCTAAGGGCGAAGAGCTGATTAAGGAGAACATGCACA
TGAAGCTGTACATGGAGGGCACCGTGGACAACCATCACTTCAAGTGCACATCCGAGGGCGAAGGCAAGCC
CTACGAGGGCACCCAGACCATGAGAATCAAGGTGGTCGAGGGCGGCCCTCTCCCCTTCGCCTTCGACATC
CTGGCTACTAGCTTCCTCTACGGCAGCAAGACCTTCATCAACCACACCCAGGGCATCCCCGACTTCTTCA
AGCAGTCCTTCCCTGAGGGCTTCACATGGGAGAGAGTCACCACATACGAAGACGGGGGCGTGCTGACCGC
TACCCAGGACACCAGCCTCCAGGACGGCTGCCTCATCTACAACGTCAAGATCAGAGGGGTGAACTTCACA
TCCAACGGCCCTGTGATGCAGAAGAAAACACTCGGCTGGGAGGCCTTCACCGAGACGCTGTACCCCGCTG
ACGGCGGCCTGGAAGGCAGAAACGACATGGCCCTGAAGCTCGTGGGCGGGAGCCATCTGATCGCAAACGC
CAAGACCACATATAGATCCAAGAAACCCGCTAAGAACCTCAAGATGCCTGGCGTCTACTATGTGGACTAC
AGACTGGAAAGAATCAAGGAGGCCAACAACGAGACCTACGTCGAGCAGCACGAGGTGGCAGTGGCCAGAT
ACTGCGACCTCCCTAGCAAACTGGGGCACAAGCTTAATTCCGGACTCAGATCTGGCGGTATGGGTGAGTT
CAACGAGAAGAAGACAACATGTGGCACCGTTTGCCTCAAGTACCTGCTGTTTACCTACAATTGCTGCTTC
TGGCTGGCTGGCCTGGCTGTCATGGCAGTGGGCATCTGGACGCTGGCCCTCAAGAGTGACTACATCAGCC
TGCTGGCCTCAGGCACCTACCTGGCCACAGCCTACATCCTGGTGGTGGCGGGCACTGTCGTCATGGTGAC
TGGGGTCTTGGGCTGCTGCGCCACCTTCAAGGAGCGTCGGAACCTGCTGCGCCTGTACTTCATCCTGCTC
CTCATCATCTTTCTGCTGGAGATCATCGCTGGTATCCTCGCCTACGCCTACTACCAGCAGCTGAACACGG
AGCTCAAGGAGAACCTGAAGGACACCATGACCAAGCGCTACCACCAGCCGGGCCATGAGGCTGTGACCAG
CGCTGTGGACCAGCTGCAGCAGGAGTTCCACTGCTGTGGCAGCAACAACTCACAGGACTGGCGAGACAGT
GAGTGGATCCGCTCACAGGAGGCCGGTGGCCGTGTGGTCCCAGACAGCTGCTGCAAGACGGTGGTGGCTC
TTTGTGGACAGCGAGACCATGCCTCCAACATCTACAAGGTGGAGGGCGGCTGCATCACCAAGTTGGAGAC
CTTCATCCAGGAGCACCTGAGGGTCATTGGGGCTGTGGGGATCGGCATTGCCTGTGTGCAGGTCTTTGGC
ATGATCTTCACGTGCTGCCTGTACAGGAGTCTCAAGCTGGAGCACTACTGAGAATTCTGCAGTCGACGGT
ACCGCGGGCCCGGGATCCACCGGATCTAGATAACTGATCATAATCAGCC
