>Addgene plasmid #55282 | mTagBFP2-CD151-7 | addgene partial sequence | sequence record 121685 | BFP-F 5'-CCTTCACCGAGACGCTGTA-3'
AACGACATGGCCCTGAAGCTCGTGGGCGGGAGCCATCTGATCGCAAACGCCAAGACCACATATAGATCCA
AGAAACCCGCTAAGAACCTCAAGATGCCTGGCGTCTACTATGTGGACTACAGACTGGAAAGAATCAAGGA
GGCCAACAACGAGACCTACGTCGAGCAGCACGAGGTGGCAGTGGCCAGATACTGCGACCTCCCTAGCAAA
CTGGGGCACAAGCTTAATTCCGGACTCAGATCTGGCGGTATGGGTGAGTTCAACGAGAAGAAGACAACAT
GTGGCACCGTTTGCCTCAAGTACCTGCTGTTTACCTACAATTGCTGCTTCTGGCTGGCTGGCCTGGCTGT
CATGGCAGTGGGCATCTGGACGCTGGCCCTCAAGAGTGACTACATCAGCCTGCTGGCCTCAGGCACCTAC
CTGGCCACAGCCTACATCCTGGTGGTGGCGGGCACTGTCGTCATGGTGACTGGGGTCTTGGGCTGCTGCG
CCACCTTCAAGGAGCGTCGGAACCTGCTGCGCCTGTACTTCATCCTGCTCCTCATCATCTTTCTGCTGGA
GATCATCGCTGGTATCCTCGCCTACGCCTACTACCAGCAGCTGAACACGGAGCTCAAGGAGAACCTGAAG
GACACCATGACCAAGCGCTACCACCAGCCGGGCCATGAGGCTGTGACCAGCGCTGTGGACCAGCTGCAGC
AGGAGTTCCACTGCTGTGGCAGCAACAACTCACAGGACTGGCGAGACAGTGAGTGGATCCGCTCACAGGA
GGCCGGTGGCCGTGTGGTCCCAGACAGCTGCTGCAAGACGGTGGTGGCTCTTTGTGGACAGCGAGACCAT
