[The description below was written by a language model from this plasmid's Addgene catalogue record.]
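Description:
mTagBFP2-CD151-7 is a mammalian expression plasmid that produces human CD151, a tetraspanin family membrane protein (also known as TSPAN24 or PETA-3), fused to the monomeric blue fluorescent protein mTagBFP2. The fluorescent protein is supplied by the backbone and sits at the N terminus of the fusion, so CD151 is cloned downstream of the mTagBFP2 coding sequence. The "7" in the name probably refers to the length of the linker between the two partners, but the record does not say so. Transcription is driven by the CMV promoter, a strong constitutive promoter widely used in cultured mammalian cells. The listed 3′ sequencing primer implies that an SV40 polyadenylation signal follows the open reading frame.

The mTagBFP2 backbone is recorded as about 4.75 kb without the insert. The plasmid is maintained at high copy number in E. coli under kanamycin selection, and it carries a neomycin resistance marker that allows G418 selection of stably transfected mammalian cells. No feature table is provided, so the origin of replication and the exact arrangement of the resistance cassette are not stated, and the cloning method is recorded as unknown.

The construct serves as a fluorescent localization marker. CD151 targets the fusion to membranes and tetraspanin-containing membrane regions, allowing these to be imaged in the blue channel, with excitation at 399 nm and emission at 456 nm. The blue emission suits it to multicolour imaging alongside green, yellow or red fusion proteins. It comes from a collection of fusions associated with the characterization of mTagBFP2, an enhanced blue fluorescent protein noted for the chemical stability of its chromophore.
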