Addgene plasmid #55282: mTagBFP2-CD151-7
Purpose: Localization: Tetraspanin/Membrane, Excitation: 399, Emission: 456
Depositing lab: Michael Davidson. Depositing organization: Florida State University, Tallahassee. Publication: An enhanced monomeric blue fluorescent protein with the high chemical stability of the chromophore. Subach OM, Cranfill PJ, Davidson MW, Verkhusha VV. PLoS One. 2011;6(12):e28674. Epub 2011 Dec 8. 10.1371/journal.pone.0028674 PubMed 22174863.
Backbone
  Vector backbone: mTagBFP2
  Backbone size w/o insert (bp): 4750
  Vector type: Mammalian Expression
  Selectable markers: Neomycin (select with G418)
Growth in bacteria
  Bacterial resistance: Kanamycin, 50 μg/mL
  Growth temperature: 37°C
  Growth strain: DH5alpha
  Copy number: High Copy
Gene/Insert
  Gene/Insert name: CD151 (alt name: NM_001039490.1)
  Species: H. sapiens (human)
  Entrez Gene: CD151 (a.k.a. EBS7, GP27, MER2, PETA-3, RAPH, SFA1, TSPAN24)
  Promoter: CMV
  Tag / fusion protein: mTagBFP2 (N terminal on backbone)
  Cloning method: Unknown
  Sequencing primers: 5′ CMV-F; 3′ SV40pA-R
Terms and licenses: Academic/Nonprofit Terms; Industry Terms
Depositor comments: . Excitation = 399; Emission = 456
How to cite: mTagBFP2-CD151-7 was a gift from Michael Davidson (Addgene plasmid # 55282 ; http://n2t.net/addgene:55282 ; RRID:Addgene_55282)
